Addgene plasmid #87147: pCASCADE-fabI-gltA1-gltA2-gapAP1
Purpose: fabI-gltA1-gltA2-gapAP1 targeting guide RNA E. coli , Low Phosphate Induction
Depositing lab: Michael Lynch. Depositing organization: Duke University.
Backbone
  Vector backbone: pCASCADE
  Backbone manufacturer: None - Constructed in House
  Backbone size w/o insert (bp): 2500
  Total vector size (bp): 2903
  Vector type: Bacterial Expression
Growth in bacteria
  Bacterial resistance: Chloramphenicol, 25 μg/mL
  Growth temperature: 37°C
  Growth strain: DH5alpha
  Copy number: Low Copy
Gene/Insert
  Gene/Insert name: fabI-gltA1-gltA2-gapAP1 guide array
  gRNA/shRNA sequence: 4 Guide Array : E . coli fabI, gltA promoter1, gltA promoter 2, gapA promoter 1
  Promoter: E . coli ugpB gene promoter, low phosphate induction
  Cloning method: Gibson Cloning
  Sequencing primers: 5′ CACCACGTCGTCCCTATCTG; 3′ ATCTCCGCCCCGTTCGTAA
Terms and licenses: Academic/Nonprofit Terms; Industry Terms: Not Available to Industry
How to cite: pCASCADE-fabI-gltA1-gltA2-gapAP1 was a gift from Michael Lynch (Addgene plasmid # 87147 ; http://n2t.net/addgene:87147 ; RRID:Addgene_87147)
