[The description below was written by a language model from this plasmid's Addgene catalogue record and pLannotate feature annotations shown in this document.]
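Description:
pCASCADE-fabI-gltA1-gltA2-gapAP1 is a small bacterial expression plasmid built on an in-house pCASCADE backbone and used to deliver a four-spacer CRISPR guide array in E. coli. It replicates from a p15A origin, which is compatible with ColE1-type plasmids so it can be co-maintained with other constructs. The catalogue lists it as low copy. Selection is by chloramphenicol, provided by a cat gene under its own promoter and followed by a lambda t0 terminator. The catalogue gives a total size of about 2.9 kb, whereas the sequenced record underlying the annotation is slightly longer, at about 3.0 kb.

The payload is an array of guides directed against fabI, two gltA promoters (P1 and P2) and the gapA P1 promoter. It is transcribed from the E. coli ugpB promoter, which is induced when phosphate becomes limiting. Expression of the guides is therefore tied to phosphate depletion rather than to an added chemical inducer. The plasmid name suggests that the array is meant to work with a Cascade-type (type I) CRISPR system supplied by the host, but the record does not describe the effector or the strain background. Neither the ugpB promoter nor the guide array was picked up by the automated annotation. They presumably lie in the unannotated stretch downstream of the rrnB T1 and T7Te terminators, which would insulate that region from upstream transcription. The annotation also detects a Tn10 tetR coding sequence and a short RSF origin fragment, whose roles here are not stated and which may be backbone remnants. The stated purpose is simultaneous targeting of these fatty acid synthesis, TCA cycle and glycolysis genes under low-phosphate conditions.
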