Features (pLannotate 1.2.2; 8 found; start..end, strand, type, name):
      7..630     -  CDS            TetR: tetracycline repressor TetR; tetR from transposon Tn10; TetR binds to the tetracycline operator tetO to inhibit transcription. This inhibition can be relieved by adding tetracycline or doxycycline.
    642..713     +  terminator     rrnB T1 terminator: transcription terminator T1 from the E. coli rrnB gene
    729..756     +  terminator     T7Te terminator: phage T7 early transcription terminator
   1325..1380    -  rep_origin     RSF ori (fragment): Plasmids containing the RSF 1030 origin of replication can be propagated in E. coli cells that contain additional plasmids with compatible origins.
   1468..2013    -  rep_origin     p15A ori: Plasmids containing the medium-copy-number p15A origin of replication can be propagated in E. coli cells that contain a second plasmid with the ColE1 origin.
   2127..2221    -  terminator     lambda t0 terminator: transcription terminator from phage lambda
   2245..2901    -  CDS            cat: CAT_ECOLX - Experimental evidence at protein level: Swiss-Prot protein existence level 1. This enzyme is an effector of chloramphenicol resistance in bacteria. From Escherichia coli. This protein is used as a marker in many commonly used cloning vectors, such as pACYC184.
   2902..3004    -  promoter       cat promoter: promoter of the E. coli cat gene encoding chloramphenicol acetyltransferase
>Addgene plasmid #87147 | pCASCADE-fabI-gltA1-gltA2-gapAP1 | addgene full sequence | sequence record 174935 | Addgene NGS Result
GACGTCTTAAGACCCACTTTCACATTTAAGTTGTTTTTCTAATCCGCATATGATCAATTCAAGGCCGAAT
AAGAAGGCTGGCTCTGCACCTTGGTGATCAAATAATTCGATAGCTTGTCGTAATAATGGCGGCATACTAT
CAGTAGTAGGTGTTTCCCTTTCTTCTTTAGCGACTTGATGCTCTTGATCTTCCAATACGCAACCTAAAGT
AAAATGCCCCACAGCGCTGAGTGCATATAATGCATTCTCTAGTGAAAAACCTTGTTGGCATAAAAAGGCT
AATTGATTTTCGAGAGTTTCATACTGTTTTTCTGTAGGCCGTGTACCTAAATGTACTTTTGCTCCATCGC
GATGACTTAGTAAAGCACATCTAAAACTTTTAGCGTTATTACGTAAAAAATCTTGCCAGCTTTCCCCTTC
TAAAGGGCAAAAGTGAGTATGGTGCCTATCTAACATCTCAATGGCTAAGGCGTCGAGCAAAGCCCGCTTA
TTTTTTACATGCCAATACAATGTAGGCTGCTCTACACCTAGCTTCTGGGCGAGTTTACGGGTTGTTAAAC
CTTCGATTCCGACCTCATTAAGCAGCTCTAATGCGCTGTTAATCACTTTACTTTTATCTAATCTAGACAT
CATCCAGGCATCAAATAAAACGAAAGGCTCAGTCGAAAGACTGGGCCTTTCGTTTTATCTGTTGTTTGTC
GGTGAACGCTCTCTACTAGAGTCACACTGGCTCACCTTCGGGTGGGCCTTTCTGCGTTTATACACAGCTA
ACACCACGTCGTCCCTATCTGCTGCCCTAGGTCTATGAGTGGTTGCTGGATAACTCTTTCTGACACCTTA
CTATCTTACAAATGTAACAAAAAAGTTATTTTTCTGTAATTCGAGCATGTCATGTTACCCCGCGAGCATA
AAACGCGTATATTCAGGGAGACCACAACGGTTTCCCTCTACAAATAATTTTGTTTAACTTTGAATTCAAA
AGATCTGGTACCACCTCGAGTTCCCCGCGCCAGCGGGGATAAACCGTTGATTATAATAACCGTTTATCTG
TTCGTATCGAGTTCCCCGCGCCAGCGGGGATAAACCGAAAAGCATATAATGCGTAAAAGTTATGAAGTTC
GAGTTCCCCGCGCCAGCGGGGATAAACCGTATTGACCAATTCATTCGGGACAGTTATTAGTTCGAGTTCC
CCGCGCCAGCGGGGATAAACCGGTTTTTGTAATTTTACAGGCAACCTTTTATTCGAGTTCCCCGCGCCAG
CGGGGATAAACCGAAAAAAAAACCCCGCCCCTGACAGGGCGGGGTTTTTTTTCCTAGGGATATATTCCGC
TTCCTCGCTCACTGACTCGCTACGCTCGGTCGTTCGACTGCGGCGAGCGGAAATGGCTTACGAACGGGGC
GGAGATTTCCTGGAAGATGCCAGGAAGATACTTAACAGGGAAGTGAGAGGGCCGCGGCAAAGCCGTTTTT
CCATAGGCTCCGCCCCCCTGACAAGCATCACGAAATCTGACGCTCAAATCAGTGGTGGCGAAACCCGACA
GGACTATAAAGATACCAGGCGTTTCCCCCTGGCGGCTCCCTCGTGCGCTCTCCTGTTCCTGCCTTTCGGT
TTACCGGTGTCATTCCGCTGTTATGGCCGCGTTTGTCTCATTCCACGCCTGACACTCAGTTCCGGGTAGG
CAGTTCGCTCCAAGCTGGACTGTATGCACGAACCCCCCGTTCAGTCCGACCGCTGCGCCTTATCCGGTAA
CTATCGTCTTGAGTCCAACCCGGAAAGACATACAAAAGCACCACTGGCAGCAGCCACTGGTAATTGATTT
AGAGGAGTTAGTCTTGAAGTCATGCGCCGGTTAAGGCTAAACTGAAAGGACAAGTTTTGGTGACTGCGCT
CCTCCAAGCCAGTTACCTCGGTTCAAAGAGTTGGTAGCTCAGAGAACCTTCGAAAAACCGCCCTGCAAGG
CGGTTTTTTCGTTTTCAGAGCAAGAGATTACGCGCAGACCAAAACGATCTCAAGAAGATCATCTTATTAA
TCAGATAAAATATTTCTAGATTTCAGTGCAATTTATCTCTTCAAATGTAGCACCTGAAGTCAGCCCCATA
CGATATAAGTTGTTACTAGTGCTTGGATTCTCACCAATAAAAAACGCCCGGCGGCAACCGAGCGTTCTGA
ACAAATCCAGATGGAGTTCTGAGGTCATTACTGGATCTATCAACAGGAGTCCAAGCGAGCTCGATATCAA
ATTACGCCCCGCCCTGCCACTCATCGCAGTACTGTTGTAATTCATTAAGCATTCTGCCGACATGGAAGCC
ATCACAAACGGCATGATGAACCTGAATCGCCAGCGGCATCAGCACCTTGTCGCCTTGCGTATAATATTTG
CCCATGGTGAAAACGGGGGCGAAGAAGTTGTCCATATTGGCCACGTTTAAATCAAAACTGGTGAAACTCA
CCCAGGGATTGGCTGAGACGAAAAACATATTCTCAATAAACCCTTTAGGGAAATAGGCCAGGTTTTCACC
GTAACACGCCACATCTTGCGAATATATGTGTAGAAACTGCCGGAAATCGTCGTGGTATTCACTCCAGAGC
GATGAAAACGTTTCAGTTTGCTCATGGAAAACGGTGTAACAAGGGTGAACACTATCCCATATCACCAGCT
CACCGTCTTTCATTGCCATACGAAATTCCGGATGAGCATTCATCAGGCGGGCAAGAATGTGAATAAAGGC
CGGATAAAACTTGTGCTTATTTTTCTTTACGGTCTTTAAAAAGGCCGTAATATCCAGCTGAACGGTCTGG
TTATAGGTACATTGAGCAACTGACTGAAATGCCTCAAAATGTTCTTTACGATGCCATTGGGATATATCAA
CGGTGGTATATCCAGTGATTTTTTTCTCCATTTTAGCTTCCTTAGCTCCTGAAAATCTCGATAACTCAAA
AAATACGCCCGGTAGTGATCTTATTTCATTATGGTGAAAGTTGGAACCTCTTACGTGCCGATCAACGTCT
CATTTTCGCCAGATATC
